>Addgene plasmid #172738 | Spike Display_B.1.427/B.1.429 | addgene full sequence | sequence record 339247 | Addgene NGS Result
TAACGGCCGCTCGAGTCTAGAGGGCCCGTTTAAACCCGCTGATCAGCCTCGACTGTGCCTTCTAGTTGCC
AGCCATCTGTTGTTTGCCCCTCCCCCGTGCCTTCCTTGACCCTGGAAGGTGCCACTCCCACTGTCCTTTC
CTAATAAAATGAGGAAATTGCATCGCATTGTCTGAGTAGGTGTCATTCTATTCTGGGGGGTGGGGTGGGG
CAGGACAGCAAGGGGGAGGATTGGGAAGACAATAGCAGGCATGCTGGGGATGCGGTGGGCTCTATGGCTT
CTGAGGCGGAAAGAACCAGCTGGGGCTCTAGGGGGTATCCCC
[124 nt withheld, positions 323-446]
C
[91 nt withheld, positions 448-538]
AGGGTGATGGTTCACGTACCTAGAAGTTCCTATTCCGAAGTTCCTATTCTCTAGAAAGTATAGGAACTTC
CTTGGCCAAAAAGCCTGAACTCACCGCGACGTCTGTCGAGAAGTTTCTGATCGAAAAGTTCGACAGCGTC
TCCGACCTGATGCAGCTCTCGGAGGGCGAAGAATCTCGTGCTTTCAGCTTCGATGTAGGAGGGCGTGGAT
ATGTCCTGCGGGTAAATAGCTGCGCCGATGGTTTCTACAAAGATCGTTATGTTTATCGGCACTTTGCATC
GGCCGCGCTCCCGATTCCGGAAGTGCTTGACATTGGGGAATTCAGCGAGAGCCTGACCTATTGCATCTCC
CGCCGTGCACAGGGTGTCACGTTGCAAGACCTGCCTGAAACCGAACTGCCCGCTGTTCTGCAGCCGGTCG
CGGAGGCCATGGATGCGATCGCTGCGGCCGATCTTAGCCAGACGAGCGGGTTCGGCCCATTCGGACCGCA
AGGAATCGGTCAATACACTACATGGCGTGATTTCATATGCGCGATTGCTGATCCCCATGTGTATCACTGG
CAAACTGTGATGGACGACACCGTCAGTGCGTCCGTCGCGCAGGCTCTCGATGAGCTGATGCTTTGGGCCG
AGGACTGCCCCGAAGTCCGGCACCTCGTGCACGCGGATTTCGGCTCCAACAATGTCCTGACGGACAATGG
CCGCATAACAGCGGTCATTGACTGGAGCGAGGCGATGTTCGGGGATTCCCAATACGAGGTCGCCAACATC
TTCTTCTGGAGGCCGTGGTTGGCTTGTATGGAGCAGCAGACGCGCTACTTCGAGCGGAGGCATCCGGAGC
TTGCAGGATCGCCGCGGCTCCGGGCGTATATGCTCCGCATTGGTCTTGACCAACTCTATCAGAGCTTGGT
TGACGGCAATTTCGATGATGCAGCTTGGGCGCAGGGTCGATGCGACGCAATCGTCCGATCCGGAGCCGGG
ACTGTCGGGCGTACACAAATCGCCCGCAGAAGCGCGGCCGTCTGGACCGATGGCTGTGTAGAAGTACTCG
CCGATAGTGGAAACCGACGCCCCAGCACTCGTCCGAGGGCAAAGGAATAGCACGTACTACGAGATTTCGA
TTCCACCGCCGCCTTCTATGAAAGGTTGGGCTTCGGAATCGTTTTCCGGGACGCCGGCTGGATGATCCTC
CAGCGCGGGGATCTCATGCTGGAGTTCTTCGCCCACCCCAACTTGTTTATTGCAGCTTATAATGGTTACA
AATAAAGCAATAGCATCACAAATTTCACAAATAAAGCATTTTTTTCACTGCATTCTAGTTGTGGTTTGTC
CAAACTCATCAATGTATCTTATCATGTCTGTATACCGTCGACCTCTAGCTAGAGCTTGGCGTAATCATGG
TCATAGCTGTTTCCTGTGTGAAATTGTTATCCGCTCACAATTCCACACAACATACGAGCCGGAAGCATAA
AGTGTAAAGCCTGGGGTGCCTAATGAGTGAGCTAACTCACATTAATTGCGTTGCGCTCACTGCCCGCTTT
CCAGTCGGGAAACCTGTCGTGCCAGCTGCATTAATGAATCGGCCAACGCGCGGGGAGAGGCGGTTTGCGT
ATTGGGCGCTCTTCCGCTTCCTCGCTCACTGACTCGCTGCGCTCGGTCGTTCGGCTGCGGCGAGCGGTAT
CAGCTCACTCAAAGGCGGTAATACGGTTATCCACAGAATCAGGGGATAACGCAGGAAAGAACATGTGAGC
AAAAGGCCAGCAAAAGGCCAGGAACCGTAAAAAGGCCGCGTTGCTGGCGTTTTTCCATAGGCTCCGCCCC
CCTGACGAGCATCACAAAAATCGACGCTCAAGTCGGAGGTGGCGAAACCCGACAGGACTATAAAGATACC
AGGCGTTTCCCCCTGGAAGCTCCCTCGTGCGCTCTCCTGTTCCGACCCTGCCGCTTACCGGATACCTGTC
CGCCTTTCTCCCTTCGGGAAGCGTGGCGCTTTCTCATAGCTCACGCTGTAGGTATCTCAGTTCGGTGTAG
GTCGTTCGCTCCAAGCTGGGCTGTGTGCACGAACCCCCCGTTCAGCCCGACCGCTGCGCCTTATCCGGTA
ACTATCGTCTTGAGTCCAACCCGGTAAGACACGACTTATCGCCACTGGCAGCAGCCACTGGTAACAGGAT
TAGCAGAGCGAGGTATGTAGGCGGTGCTACAGAGTTCTTGAAGTGGTGGCCTAACTACGGCTACACTAGA
AGAACAGTATTTGGTATCTGCGCTCTGCTGAAGCCAGTTACCTTCGGAAAAAGAGTTGGTAGCTCTTGAT
CCGGCAAACAAACCACCGCTGGTAGCGGTGGTTTTTTTGTTTGCAAGCAGCAGATTACGCGCAGAAAAAA
AGGATCTCAAGAAGATCCTTTGATCTTTTCTACGGGGTCTGACGCTCAGTGGAACGAAAACTCACGTTAA
GGGATTTTGGTCATGAGATTATCAAAAAGGATCTTCACCTAGATCCTTTTAAATTAAAAATGAAGTTTTA
AATCAATCTAAAGTATATATGAGTAAACTTGGTCTGACAGTTACCAATGCTTAATCAGTGAGGCACCTAT
CTCAGCGATCTGTCTATTTCGTTCATCCATAGTTGCCTGACTCCCCGTCGTGTAGATAACTACGATACGG
GAGGGCTTACCATCTGGCCCCAGTGCTGCAATGATACCGCGAGACCCACGCTCACCGGCTCCAGATTTAT
CAGCAATAAACCAGCCAGCCGGAAGGGCCGAGCGCAGAAGTGGTCCTGCAACTTTATCCGCCTCCATCCA
GTCTATTAATTGTTGCCGGGAAGCTAGAGTAAGTAGTTCGCCAGTTAATAGTTTGCGCAACGTTGTTGCC
ATTGCTACAGGCATCGTGGTGTCACGCTCGTCGTTTGGTATGGCTTCATTCAGCTCCGGTTCCCAACGAT
CAAGGTGAGTTACATGATCCCCCATGTTGTGCAAAAAAGCGGTTAGCTCCTTCGGTCCTCCGATCGTTGT
CAGAAGTAAGTTGGCCGCAGTGTTATCACTCATGGTTATGGCAGCACTGCATAATTCTCTTACTGTCATG
CCATCCGTAAGATGCTTTTCTGTGACTGGTGAGTACTCAACCAAGTCATTCTGAGAATAGTGTATGCGGC
GACCGAGTTGCTCTTGCCCGGCGTCAATACGGGATAATACCGCGCCACATAGCAGAACTTTAAAAGTGCT
CATCATTGGAAAACGTTCTTCGGGGCGAAAACTCTCAAGGATCTTACCGCTGTTGAGATCCAGTTCGATG
TAACCCACTCGTGCACCCAACTGATCTTCAGCATCTTTTACTTTCACCAGCGTTTCTGGGTGAGCAAAAA
CAGGAAGGCAAAATGCCGCAAAAAAGGGAATAAGGGCGACACGGAAATGTTGAATACTCATACTCTTCCT
TTTTCAATATTATTGAAGCATTTATCAGGGTTATTGTCTCATGAGCGGATACATATTTGAATGTATTTAG
AAAAATAAACAAATAGGGGTTCCGCACACATTTCCCCGAAAAGTGCCACCTGACGTCGACGGATCGGGAG
ATCTCCCGATCCCCTATGGTGCACTCTCAGTACAATCTGCTCTGATGCCGCATAGTTAAGCCAGTATCTG
CTCCCTGCTTGTGTGTTGGAGGTCGCTGAGTAGTGCGCGAGCAAAATTTAAGCTACAACAAGGCAAGGCT
TGACCGACAATTGCATGAAGAATCTGCTTAGGGTTAGGCGTTTTGCGCTGCTTCGCGATGTACGGGCCAG
ATATACGCGTTGACATTGATTATTGACTAGTTATTAATAGTAATCAATTACGGGGTCATTAGTTCATAGC
CCATATATGGAGTTCCGCGTTACATAACTTACGGTAAATGGCCCGCCTGGCTGACCGCCCAACGACCCCC
GCCCATTGACGTCAATAATGACGTATGTTCCCATAGTAACGCCAATAGGGACTTTCCATTGACGTCAATG
GGTGGAGTATTTACGGTAAACTGCCCACTTGGCAGTACATCAAGTGTATCATATGCCAAGTACGCCCCCT
ATTGACGTCAATGACGGTAAATGGCCCGCCTGGCATTATGCCCAGTACATGACCTTATGGGACTTTCCTA
CTTGGCAGTACATCTACGTATTAGTCATCGCTATTACCATGGTGATGCGGTTTTGGCAGTACATCAATGG
GCGTGGATAGCGGTTTGACTCACGGGGATTTCCAAGTCTCCACCCCATTGACGTCAATGGGAGTTTGTTT
TGGCACCAAAATCAACGGGACTTTCCAAAATGTCGTAACAACTCCGCCCCATTGACGCAAATGGGCGGTA
GGCGTGTACGGTGGGAGGTCTATATAAGCAGAGCTCTCCCTATCAGTGATAGAGATCTCCCTATCAGTGA
TAGAGATCGTCGACGAGCTCGTTTAGTGAACCGTCAGATCGCCTGGAGACGCCATCCACGCTGTTTTGAC
CTCCATAGAAGACACCGGGACCGATCCAGCCTCCGGACTCTAGCGTTTAAACTTAAGCTGCAGAAGTTGG
TCGTGAGGCACTGGGCAGGTAAGTATCAAGGTTACAAGACAGGTTTAAGGAGACCAATAGAAACTGGGCT
TGTCGAGACAGAGAAGACTCTTGCGTTTCTGATAGGCACCTATTGGTCTTACTGACATCCACTTTGCCTT
TCTCTCCACAGGTGTCCACTCCCAGTTCAATTACAGCTCTTAAGGCTAGAGTACTTAATACGACTCACTA
TAGGCTAGCCTCGAGAATTCACGCGTGGTACCTCTAGAGTCGACCCGGGATGGAGACAGACACACTCCTG
CTATGGGTACTGCTGCTCTGGGTTCCAGGTTCCACTGGTGACATGTTCGTGTTCCTGGTGCTCCTGCCTC
TGGTGAGCATCCAGTGCGTGAACCTGACCACCCGAACCCAGCTCCCACCAGCCTACACCAACAGCTTTAC
ACGGGGCGTGTACTACCCTGACAAGGTGTTCAGATCTAGCGTCCTGCACAGCACTCAGGACCTCTTCCTG
CCGTTCTTCAGCAACGTGACATGGTTCCACGCCATCCACGTGAGCGGCACAAACGGAACCAAGCGGTTTG
ATAACCCCGTCCTGCCATTCAATGATGGAGTTTACTTCGCCAGTACCGAGAAGAGTAACATCATCCGGGG
CTGGATCTTCGGCACCACCCTGGATAGCAAAACACAGAGCCTCCTGATCGTGAACAATGCCACGAACGTC
GTGATCAAGGTGTGCGAGTTCCAGTTTTGCAATGATCCTTTCCTGGGTGTGTACTACCACAAGAACAACA
AGAGCTGCATGGAAAGCGAGTTCAGAGTCTACAGCAGCGCCAACAACTGCACATTCGAGTACGTCTCTCA
GCCTTTTCTGATGGACCTTGAGGGGAAACAAGGCAACTTCAAGAACCTGAGAGAATTCGTGTTCAAGAAC
ATCGACGGCTACTTCAAAATCTACTCCAAGCACACACCCATCAACCTGGTCCGGGACCTCCCTCAGGGCT
TCAGCGCCCTGGAACCCCTGGTCGACCTGCCCATAGGCATCAACATAACGCGGTTCCAAACCCTGCTGGC
CCTGCATAGATCCTACCTGACTCCTGGCGACAGCAGCAGCGGATGGACCGCCGGAGCTGCAGCCTACTAT
GTGGGCTACCTGCAACCTAGAACCTTCCTGCTGAAGTACAACGAGAACGGCACAATCACAGACGCCGTCG
ACTGCGCCCTGGACCCTCTCTCTGAGACAAAGTGCACCCTGAAGTCCTTCACCGTGGAAAAGGGCATCTA
CCAGACCAGCAACTTCCGGGTGCAGCCTACAGAGAGCATCGTGCGATTTCCAAACATTACCAACCTCTGC
CCCTTCGGCGAGGTGTTTAACGCCACAAGATTTGCCTCCGTTTACGCCTGGAATAGAAAGAGAATCAGCA
ATTGTGTGGCCGACTACTCCGTGCTGTATAACAGCGCCTCTTTCAGCACCTTCAAGTGCTACGGCGTTTC
CCCAACAAAGCTGAATGACCTGTGCTTCACCAACGTGTACGCCGACTCCTTCGTAATTAGAGGCGATGAG
GTGCGGCAGATCGCACCAGGCCAGACCGGTAAGATCGCTGACTACAACTATAAGCTGCCTGATGATTTTA
CAGGCTGCGTGATCGCCTGGAACTCTAACAACCTGGATAGCAAGGTGGGCGGCAACTACAACTACCGGTA
CCGGCTGTTTCGCAAGTCTAACCTGAAACCTTTCGAGAGAGACATCTCCACAGAGATCTACCAGGCCGGT
TCTACACCTTGTAACGGGGTGGAAGGCTTCAACTGTTACTTCCCTCTGCAAAGCTACGGCTTCCAGCCTA
CCAATGGAGTCGGCTACCAGCCATACCGGGTGGTCGTGCTGTCCTTCGAGTTACTCCACGCCCCCGCCAC
CGTCTGCGGTCCTAAGAAGTCCACCAATCTGGTTAAGAACAAATGCGTGAACTTCAACTTCAACGGCCTG
ACCGGGACCGGCGTGCTGACCGAAAGCAACAAAAAGTTCCTCCCCTTCCAGCAGTTCGGCCGTGATATCG
CTGACACCACAGATGCCGTCAGAGATCCACAGACCCTGGAAATCCTGGATATTACACCCTGCTCCTTCGG
AGGAGTTTCTGTGATCACCCCCGGGACCAATACCAGCAACCAGGTGGCTGTGCTGTACCAAGGTGTTAAC
TGCACCGAGGTTCCTGTGGCCATCCACGCCGATCAGCTGACACCTACTTGGAGAGTGTACTCCACTGGCT
CCAATGTGTTCCAGACCAGGGCCGGATGTCTGATCGGCGCCGAGCACGTGAATAACAGTTACGAGTGCGA
CATCCCTATCGGCGCCGGCATCTGTGCCAGCTACCAGACCCAGACAAACAGCCCTGGGTCTGCTTCCTCT
GTAGCTAGCCAGAGCATCATCGCCTACACCATGAGCCTGGGCGCAGAGAACAGCGTGGCCTATTCCAACA
ACTCTATCGCCATTCCCACCAACTTTACAATTAGCGTCACAACAGAGATCCTGCCCGTGAGCATGACCAA
GACCAGCGTGGACTGTACAATGTACATCTGTGGCGACAGCACTGAATGCAGCAACCTGCTGCTGCAATAC
GGCTCCTTTTGCACCCAACTGAACCGGGCGCTGACCGGAATCGCCGTGGAACAGGACAAAAATACCCAGG
AGGTGTTCGCCCAAGTGAAGCAGATCTACAAGACCCCACCTATCAAGGACTTCGGCGGCTTTAACTTTAG
CCAGATTCTCCCTGATCCTTCTAAGCCTAGCAAGCGGAGCCCTATCGAGGATCTGCTGTTCAACAAGGTC
ACCCTGGCCGATGCCGGCTTTATCAAACAGTATGGCGATTGCCTGGGCGACATAGCCGCCAGAGATCTGA
TCTGCGCCCAGAAATTCAACGGCCTGACAGTTCTCCCACCTCTGCTGACCGACGAGATGATCGCTCAGTA
CACCTCTGCCCTGCTGGCTGGCACCATCACATCTGGGTGGACATTTGGCGCCGGCCCCGCCCTGCAGATC
CCCTTTCCCATGCAGATGGCCTATAGATTCAACGGAATCGGCGTGACCCAGAACGTGCTGTATGAAAACC
AGAAGCTGATCGCTAACCAGTTCAATTCTGCCATCGGCAAGATCCAGGACTCCCTCTCCTCTACCCCCAG
CGCCCTGGGCAAACTGCAGGACGTGGTGAATCAGAACGCCCAAGCCCTGAACACCCTGGTGAAGCAGCTC
AGCAGCAATTTTGGCGCCATCAGCTCTGTGCTGAACGATATCCTGTCTAGACTGGACCCTCCAGAAGCCG
AAGTCCAGATCGATAGACTGATCACAGGCAGACTGCAGTCCCTGCAAACCTACGTGACCCAACAGCTGAT
CAGGGCCGCTGAAATAAGAGCCAGCGCCAATCTCGCCGCTACCAAGATGTCCGAGTGTGTGCTGGGACAG
TCTAAACGCGTTGACTTCTGCGGCAAAGGCTATCACCTGATGAGCTTCCCCCAGAGCGCGCCGCACGGCG
TGGTGTTCCTGCATGTGACATACGTGCCTGCCCAAGAGAAGAATTTCACAACCGCCCCTGCCATCTGCCA
CGACGGCAAGGCCCACTTCCCAAGAGAGGGCGTTTTCGTTTCCAATGGCACACACTGGTTCGTGACACAA
AGAAACTTCTACGAACCCCAGATTATCACCACCGACAACACCTTCGTGAGTGGCAATTGTGACGTGGTCA
TCGGAATCGTGAACAACACAGTGTACGACCCTCTGCAACCTGAGCTGGACTCTTTTAAGGAAGAGCTGGA
CAAGTACTTTAAAAACCACACCAGCCCCGATGTGGACCTGGGCGACATCAGTGGCATTAACGCCAGCGTG
GTGAACATCCAAAAGGAAATCGACAGACTGAACGAGGTGGCCAAGAACCTGAACGAGTCCCTGATCGACC
TGCAGGAGCTCGGCAAATACGAGCAGGGATCCGGATACATCCCCGAGGCCCCCAGAGATGGCCAGGCCTA
CGTGCGGAAGGACGGCGAGTGGGTACTGCTGAGCACATTCCTGGGCAGATCCGACTACAAAGACCATGAC
GGTGATTATAAAGATCATGACATCGATTACAAGGATGACGATGACAAGAGCGCCTGGTCCCACCCCCAGT
TCGAGAAGGGATCCCTGGAGGTGCTGTTCCAGGGCCCAGGCGGCGGCGGTAGTGGAGGGGGCGGATCTGG
CGGCTCAGCTGCTGTGGGCCAGGACACGCAGGAGGTCATCGTGGTGCCACACTCCTTGCCCTTTAAGGTG
GTGGTGATCTCAGCCATCCTGGCCCTGGTGGTGCTCACCATCATCTCCCTTATCATCCTCATCATGCTTT
GGCAGAAGAAGCCACGT
Features (pLannotate 1.2.2; 26 found; start..end, strand, type, name):
     53..277     +  polyA_signal   bGH poly(A) signal: bovine growth hormone polyadenylation signal
    281..302     +  promoter       SV40 promoter (fragment): SV40 enhancer and early promoter
    323..556     +  rep_origin     f1 ori (fragment) (sequence partly withheld): f1 bacteriophage origin of replication; arrow indicates direction of (+) strand synthesis
    561..608     +  protein_bind   FRT: FLP-mediated recombination occurs in the 8-bp core sequence TCTAGAAA (Turan and Bode, 2011). FLP recombinase from the Saccharomyces cerevisiae 2μ plasmid
    616..1638    +  CDS            HygR: aminoglycoside phosphotransferase from E. coli; aph(4)-Ia; confers resistance to hygromycin
   1648..1773    +  CDS            ble (fragment): BLE_KLEPN - Experimental evidence at protein level: Swiss-Prot protein existence level 1. Binding protein with a strong affinity to the bleomycin family of antibiotics. Binds to CL990; an antimitotic-antibiotic compound. From Klebsiella pneumoniae.
   1768..1889    +  polyA_signal   SV40 poly(A) signal: SV40 polyadenylation signal
   1962..1978    -  protein_bind   lac operator: The lac repressor binds to the lac operator to inhibit transcription in E. coli. This inhibition can be relieved by adding lactose or isopropyl-β-D-thiogalactopyranoside (IPTG). lac repressor encoded by lacI
   1986..2016    -  promoter       lac promoter: promoter for the E. coli lac operon
   2031..2052    -  protein_bind   CAP binding site: CAP binding activates transcription in the presence of cAMP. E. coli catabolite activator protein
   2065..2157    -  CDS            lacI (fragment): lac repressor; lacI; The lac repressor binds to the lac operator to inhibit transcription in E. coli. This inhibition can be relieved by adding lactose or isopropyl-β-D-thiogalactopyranoside (IPTG).
   2340..2928    -  rep_origin     ori: high-copy-number ColE1/pMB1/pBR322/pUC origin of replication
   3099..3959    -  CDS            AmpR: β-lactamase; bla; confers resistance to ampicillin, carbenicillin, and related antibiotics
   3960..4051    -  promoter       AmpR promoter: bla
   4123..4175    -  misc_feature   bom (fragment): basis of mobility region from pBR322
   4330..4709    +  enhancer       CMV enhancer: human cytomegalovirus immediate early enhancer
   4710..4913    +  promoter       CMV promoter: human cytomegalovirus (CMV) immediate early promoter
   4915..4934    +  promoter       PLtetO-1 promoter (fragment): modified phage lambda PL promoter with tet operator sites (Lutz and Bujard, 1997)
   4936..4955    +  promoter       PLtetO-1 promoter (fragment): modified phage lambda PL promoter with tet operator sites (Lutz and Bujard, 1997)
   4963..4996    +  promoter       TRE3GV promoter (fragment): 3rd-generation Tet-responsive promoter that can be activated by binding of Tet-On® 3G, optimized for retroviral and lentiviral vectors
   5107..5239    +  intron         chimeric intron: chimera between introns from human β-globin and immunoglobulin heavy chain genes
   5284..5302    +  promoter       T7 promoter: promoter for bacteriophage T7 RNA polymerase
   5348..5410    +  sig_peptide    Igκ leader: leader sequence from mouse immunoglobulin κ light chain
   5411..9034    +  CDS            S (fragment): SPIKE_SARS2 - Experimental evidence at protein level: Swiss-Prot protein existence level 1. [Spike glycoprotein]: May down-regulate host tetherin (BST2) by lysosomal degradation, thereby counteracting its antiviral activity. From Severe acute respiratory syndrome coronavirus 2 (2019-nCoV) (SARS-CoV-2).
   9131..9196    +  CDS            3xFLAG: three tandem FLAG® epitope tags, followed by an enterokinase cleavage site
   9299..9445    +  CDS            PDGFRβ TM domain: transmembrane domain from platelet derived growth factor receptor beta
