[The description below was written by a language model from this plasmid's Addgene catalogue record and pLannotate feature annotations shown in this document.]
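Description:
Spike Display_B.1.427/B.1.429 is a 9,445-nt mammalian expression plasmid built on the pcDNA5/FRT/TO/intron backbone. It presents a stabilised SARS-CoV-2 spike ectodomain of the B.1.427/B.1.429 ("California") lineage on the surface of mammalian cells. It is propagated in E. coli through a high-copy ColE1/pUC-type origin with ampicillin selection (AmpR). The backbone also carries an FRT site placed directly upstream of a hygromycin resistance coding sequence followed by an SV40 poly(A) signal. In this vector family, that arrangement allows FLP-mediated integration into a genomic FRT landing pad with hygromycin selection. The record itself does not say whether the plasmid is used transiently or integrated.

Expression is driven by the CMV enhancer and promoter. Short tet-operator-like matches follow the promoter, consistent with the tetracycline-regulatable "TO" design of the backbone, which is repressible in cells expressing Tet repressor. A chimeric β-globin/immunoglobulin intron then precedes the coding region to boost expression. The annotated open reading frame begins with a mouse Igκ leader for secretory targeting, followed by the spike coding sequence. The catalogue describes this as residues 1–1208 with the furin site (682–685) replaced by GSAS, six stabilising proline substitutions (F817P, A892P, A899P, A942P, K986P, V987P), D614G, and the lineage mutations S13I, W152C and L452R.

On the C-terminal side, the backbone supplies a 3xFLAG epitope and a PDGFRβ transmembrane domain that anchors the ectodomain in the plasma membrane. The catalogue also lists a Strep-Tag II and an HRV 3C protease cut site, which would permit detection, capture and release of the displayed protein, although neither is annotated in the feature table. Transcription ends at the bGH poly(A) signal. The construct is one variant in the Spike Display system for rapid characterisation of spike variants by mammalian cell surface display.
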