Addgene plasmid #172738: Spike Display_B.1.427/B.1.429
Purpose: Expression vector for SARS-CoV-2 (B.1.427/B.1.429) spike used in the Spike Display system
Depositing lab: IIya Finkelstein. Depositing organization: University of Texas at Austin. Publication: Rapid characterization of spike variants via mammalian cell surface display. Javanmardi K, Chou CW, Terrace CI, Annapareddy A, Kaoud TS, Guo Q, Lutgens J, Zorkic H, Horton AP, Gardner EC, Nguyen G, Boutz DR, Goike J, Voss WN, Kuo HC, Dalby KN, Gollihar JD, Finkelstein IJ. Mol Cell. 2021 Dec 16;81(24):5099-5111.e8. doi: 10.1016/j.molcel.2021.11.024. PubMed 34919820.
Backbone
  Vector backbone: pcDNA5/FRT/TO/intron
  Vector type: Mammalian Expression
Growth in bacteria
  Bacterial resistance: Ampicillin, 100 μg/mL
  Growth temperature: 37°C
  Growth strain: DH5alpha
  Copy number: High Copy
Gene/Insert
  Gene/Insert name: SARS-CoV-2 S B.1.427/B.1.429 (alt name: California Variant)
  Species: Severe acute respiratory syndrome coronavirus 2
  Mutation: Ectodomain only (AAs 1-1208); 682-685 (furin site) replaced with 'GSAS'; F817P, A892P, A899P, A942P, K986P, V987P, D614G, S13I, W152C, L452R
  Entrez Gene: S (a.k.a. GU280_gp02, spike glycoprotein)
  Promoter: CMV
  Tag / fusion protein: 3X-FLAG; Strep-Tag II; HRV 3C cut site; PDGFR-B TM (C terminal on backbone)
  Cloning method: Restriction Enzyme; 5′ cloning site Unknown (unknown if destroyed)
Terms and licenses: Academic/Nonprofit Terms; Industry Terms
Depositor comments: Please visit https://www.biorxiv.org/content/10.1101/2021.03.30.437622v2 for bioRxiv preprint.
How to cite: Spike Display_B.1.427/B.1.429 was a gift from IIya Finkelstein (Addgene plasmid # 172738 ; http://n2t.net/addgene:172738 ; RRID:Addgene_172738)
